Addgene plasmid #19284: pPGS dnTcf-4(deltaN41)
Depositing lab: Eric Fearon. Depositing organization: University of Michigan. Publication: Neoplastic transformation of RK3E by mutant beta-catenin requires deregulation of Tcf/Lef transcription but not activation of c-myc expression. Kolligs FT, Hu G, Dang CV, Fearon ER. Mol Cell Biol. 1999 Aug . 19(8):5696-706. PubMed 10409758.
Backbone
  Vector backbone: pPGS-CMV-CITE-Neo
  Backbone manufacturer: G. Nabel (U. of Michigan)
  Vector type: Retroviral
  Selectable markers: Neomycin (select with G418)
Growth in bacteria
  Bacterial resistance: Ampicillin, 100 μg/mL
  Growth temperature: 37°C
  Growth strain: DH5alpha
  Copy number: Unknown
Gene/Insert
  Gene/Insert name: Tcf-4
  Species: H. sapiens (human)
  Mutation: Dominant negative, lacks N-terminal 41 amino acids
  Entrez Gene: TCF4 (a.k.a. CDG2T, E2-2, FCD2, FECD3, ITF-2, ITF2, PTHS, SEF-2, SEF2, SEF2-1, SEF2-1A, SEF2-1B, SEF2-1D, TCF-4, bHLHb19)
  Tag / fusion protein: Flag (N terminal on insert)
  Cloning method: Restriction Enzyme; 5′ cloning site NotI (unknown if destroyed); 3′ cloning site EcoRI (unknown if destroyed)
  Sequencing primers: 5′ T3; 3′ IRES-R
Terms and licenses: Academic/Nonprofit Terms; Industry Terms: Not Available to Industry
Depositor comments: The pPGS-CMV-CITE-neo vector allows the expression of chimeric transcripts encoding a gene of interest fused to the neomycin resistance gene. Expression of the neomycin resistance protein results from an internal ribosome entry site upstream of the neomycin open reading frame.
How to cite: pPGS dnTcf-4(deltaN41) was a gift from Eric Fearon (Addgene plasmid # 19284 ; http://n2t.net/addgene:19284 ; RRID:Addgene_19284)
