[The description below was written by a language model from this plasmid's Addgene catalogue record and pLannotate feature annotations shown in this document.]
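Description:
pPGS dnTcf-4(deltaN41) is a Moloney murine leukemia virus-based retroviral expression plasmid built on the pPGS-CMV-CITE-Neo backbone. It is propagated in E. coli through a high-copy ColE1/pUC-type origin and an ampicillin resistance gene (β-lactamase with its own promoter). In the annotated 8.7 kb sequence, a CMV enhancer/promoter is joined to MMLV LTR sequences at the 5′ end, an arrangement that typically drives strong production of the viral genomic RNA in packaging cells. This is followed by the MMLV Ψ packaging signal, a truncated gag segment lacking its start codon, and a pol region carrying the splice acceptor. An MMLV LTR closes the proviral unit downstream of the payload.

The payload is a human Tcf-4 cDNA lacking the N-terminal 41 amino acids, fused to an N-terminal FLAG tag and cloned between NotI and EcoRI sites next to a T3 promoter. The catalogue links the insert to the Entrez gene TCF4 (the E2-2/ITF2 bHLH factor), but the feature table identifies the coding sequence as TCF7L2, the Wnt-pathway HMG-box factor historically called Tcf-4, which fits the associated work on β-catenin/Tcf signalling. The record describes the truncation as dominant negative; the deleted N-terminus is generally understood to contain the β-catenin-binding region, so the protein would be expected to occupy Tcf sites without mediating β-catenin-dependent activation.

Downstream, an EMCV IRES (the "CITE" element) precedes a neomycin phosphotransferase gene. Insert and marker are therefore translated from a single bicistronic transcript, and G418 selection enriches for transduced cells expressing the dominant-negative protein. The construct is suited to stable retroviral delivery for inhibiting Tcf/Lef-dependent transcription, as in studies of β-catenin-driven neoplastic transformation.
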