Features (pLannotate 1.2.2; 20 found; start..end, strand, type, name):
    386..421     +  LTR            3' LTR (ΔU3) (fragment): self-inactivating 3' long terminal repeat (LTR) from Moloney murine leukemia virus
    497..876     +  enhancer       CMV enhancer: human cytomegalovirus immediate early enhancer
    877..1080    +  promoter       CMV promoter: human cytomegalovirus (CMV) immediate early promoter
   1076..1256    +  LTR            3' LTR (ΔU3) (fragment): self-inactivating 3' long terminal repeat (LTR) from Moloney murine leukemia virus
   1319..1676    +  misc_feature   MMLV Ψ: packaging signal of Moloney murine leukemia virus (MMLV)
   1740..2156    +  CDS            gag (truncated): truncated Moloney murine leukemia virus (MMLV) gag gene lacking the start codon
   2166..2540    +  misc_feature   pol region: Moloney murine leukemia virus (MMLV) pol region containing the splice acceptor site
   2552..2570    +  promoter       T3 promoter: promoter for bacteriophage T3 RNA polymerase
   2583..2607    +  misc_feature   MCS (fragment): pBluescript multiple cloning site
   2620..2640    +  CDS            FLAG (fragment): FLAG® epitope tag, followed by an enterokinase cleavage site
   2650..4314    +  CDS            TCF7L2 (fragment): TF7L2_HUMAN - Also known as TCF4. Experimental evidence at protein level: Swiss-Prot protein existence level 1. Participates in the Wnt signaling pathway and modulates MYC expression by binding to its promoter in a sequence-specific manner. Acts as repressor in the absence of CTNNB1, and as activator in its presence. Activates transcription from promoters with several copies of the Tcf motif 5'-CCTTTGATC-3' in the presence of CTNNB1. TLE1, TLE2, TLE3 and TLE4 repress transactivation mediated by TCF7L2/TCF4 and CTNNB1. Expression of dominant-negative mutants results in cell-cycle arrest in G1.
   4426..4888    +  misc_feature   IRES: internal ribosome entry site (IRES) of the encephalomyocarditis virus (EMCV)
   4894..5684    +  CDS            NeoR/KanR (fragment): aminoglycoside phosphotransferase from Tn5; aph(3')-II (or nptII); confers resistance to neomycin, kanamycin, and G418 (Geneticin®)
   5752..5873    +  LTR            3' LTR (ΔU3) (fragment): self-inactivating 3' long terminal repeat (LTR) from Moloney murine leukemia virus
   5874..6343    +  LTR            LTR: long terminal repeat from Moloney murine leukemia virus
   6409..6461    -  CDS            lacI (fragment): lac repressor; lacI; The lac repressor binds to the lac operator to inhibit transcription in E. coli. This inhibition can be relieved by adding lactose or isopropyl-β-D-thiogalactopyranoside (IPTG).
   6644..7232    -  rep_origin     ori: high-copy-number ColE1/pMB1/pBR322/pUC origin of replication
   7304..7538    -  rep_origin     ori (fragment): high-copy-number ColE1/pMB1/pBR322/pUC origin of replication
   7709..8569    -  CDS            AmpR: β-lactamase; bla; confers resistance to ampicillin, carbenicillin, and related antibiotics
   8570..8674    -  promoter       AmpR promoter: bla
>Addgene plasmid #19284 | pPGS dnTcf-4(deltaN41) | addgene full sequence | sequence record 156322 | Addgene NGS Result
CTCTTAGGAGTTTCCTAATACATCCCAAACTCAAATATATAAAGCATTTGACTTGTTCTATGCCCTAGGG
GGCGGGGGGAAGCTAAGCCAGCTTTTTTTAACATTTAAAATGTTAATTCCATTTTAAATGCACAGATGTT
TTTATTTCATAAGGGTTTCAATGTGCATGAATGCTGCAATATTCCTGTTACCAAAGCTAGTATAAATAAA
AATAGATAAACGTGGAAATTACTTAGAGTTTCTGTCATTAACGTTTCCTTCCTCAGTTGACAACATAAAT
GCGCTGCTGAGAAGCCAGTTTGCATCTGTCAGGATCAATTTCCCATTATGCCAGTCATATTAATTACTAG
TCAATTAGTTGATTTTTATTTTTGACATATACATGTGAAAGACCCCACCTGTAGGTTTGGCAAGCTAGCT
TTTCCATTGCATACGTTGTATCCATATCATAATATGTACATTTATATTGGCTCATGTCCAACATTACCGC
CATGTTGACATTGATTATTGACTAGTTATTAATAGTAATCAATTACGGGGTCATTAGTTCATAGCCCATA
TATGGAGTTCCGCGTTACATAACTTACGGTAAATGGCCCGCCTGGCTGACCGCCCAACGACCCCCGCCCA
TTGACGTCAATAATGACGTATGTTCCCATAGTAACGCCAATAGGGACTTTCCATTGACGTCAATGGGTGG
AGTATTTACGGTAAACTGCCCACTTGGCAGTACATCAAGTGTATCATATGCCAAGTACGCCCCCTATTGA
CGTCAATGACGGTAAATGGCCCGCCTGGCATTATGCCCAGTACATGACCTTATGGGACTTTCCTACTTGG
CAGTACATCTACGTATTAGTCATCGCTATTACCATGGTGATGCGGTTTTGGCAGTACATCAATGGGCGTG
GATAGCGGTTTGACTCACGGGGATTTCCAAGTCTCCACCCCATTGACGTCAATGGGAGTTTGTTTTGGCA
CCAAAATCAACGGGACTTTCCAAAATGTCGTAACAACTCCGCCCCATTGACGCAAATGGGCGGTAGGCGT
GTACGGTGGGAGGTCTATATAAGCAGAGCTCAATAAAAGAGCCCACAACCCCTCACTCGGCGCGCCAGTC
CTCCGATTGACTGAGTCGCCCGGGTACCCGTGTATCCAATAAACCCTCTTGCAGTTGCATCCGACTTGTG
GTCTCGCTGTTCCTTGGGAGGGTCTCCTCTGAGTGATTGACTACCCGTCAGCGGGGGTCTTTCATTTGGG
GGCTCGTCCGGGATCGGGAGACCCCTGCCCAGGGACCACCGACCCACCACCGGGAGGTAAGCTGGCCAGC
AACTTATCTGTGTCTGTCCGATTGTCTAGTGTCTATGACTGATTTTATGCGCCTGCGTCGGTACTAGTTA
GCTAACTAGCTCTGTATCTGGCGGACCCGTGGTGGAACTGACGAGTTCGGAACACCCGGCCGCAACCCTG
GGAGACGTCCCAGGGACTTCGGGGGCCGTTTTTGTGGCCCGACCTGAGTCCAAAAATCCCGATCGTTTTG
GACTCTTTGGTGCACCCCCCTTAGAGGAGGGATATGTGGTTCTGGTAGGAGACGAGAACCTAAAACAGTT
CCCGCCTCCGTCTGAATTTTTGCTTTCGGTTTGGGACCGAAGCCGCGCCGCGCGTCTTGTCTGCTGCAGC
ATCGTTCTGTGTTGTCTCTGTCTGACTGTGTTTCTGTATTTGTCTGAAAATTGGGCCCGGGCCAGACTGT
TACCACTCCCTTAAGTTTGACCTTAGGTCACTGGAAAGATGTCGAGCGGATCGCTCACAACCAGTCGGTA
GATGTCAAGAAGAGACGTTGGGTTACCTTCTGCTCTGCAGAATGGCCAACCTTTAACGTCGGATGGCCGC
GAGACGGCACCTTTAACCGAGACCTCATCACCCAGGTTAAGATCAAGGTCTTTTCACCTGGCCCGCATGG
ACACCCAGACCAGGTCCCCTACATCGTGACCTGGGAAGCCTTGGCTTTTGACCCCCCTCCCTGGGTCAAG
CCCTTTGTACACCCTAAGCCTCCGCCTCCTCTTCCTCCATCCGCCCCGTCTCTCCCCCTTGAACCTCCTC
GTTCGACCCCGCCTCGATCCTCCCTTTATCCAGCCCTCACTCCTTCTCTAGGCGCCCCCATATGGCCATA
TGAGATCTTATATGGGGCACCCCCGCCCCTTGTAAACTTCCCTGACCCTGACATGACAAGAGTTACTAAC
AGCCCCTCTCTCCAAGCTCACTTACAGGCTCTCTACTTAGTCCAGCACGAAGTCTGGAGACCTCTGGCGG
CAGCCTACCAAGAACAACTGGACCGACCGGTGGTACCTCACCCTTACCGAGTCGGCGACACAGTGTGGGT
CCGCCGACACCAGACTAAGAACCTAGAACCTCGCTGGAAAGGACCTTACACAGTCCTGCTGACCACCCCC
ACCGCCCTCAAAGTAGACGGCATCGCAGCTTGGATACACGCCGCCCACGTGAAGGCTGCCGACCCCGGGG
GTGGACCATCCTCTAGACTGCCGGATCGCGCAATTAACCCTCACTAAAGGGAACAAAAGCTGGAGCTCCA
CCGCGGTGGCGGCCGCTAACATGGCTGACTACAAGGACGACGATGACAAGTCCATGGCTGCTGATGTCAA
ATCGTCTCTAGTCAATGAATCAGAAACGAATCAAAACAGCTCCTCCGATTCCGAGGCGGAAAGACGGCCT
CCGCCTCGCTCCGAAAGTTTCCGAGACAAATCCCGGGAAAGTTTGGAAGAAGCGGCCAAGAGGCAAGATG
GAGGGCTCTTTAAGGGGCCACCGTATCCCGGCTACCCCTTCATCATGATCCCCGACCTGACGAGCCCCTA
CCTCCCCAACGGATCGCTCTCGCCCACCGCCCGAACCTATCTCCAGATGAAATGGCCACTGCTTGATGTC
CAGGCAGGGAGCCTCCAGAGTAGACAAGCCCTCAAGGATGCCCGGTCCCCATCACCGGCACACATTGTCT
CTAACAAAGTGCCAGTGGTGCAGCACCCTCACCATGTCCACCCCCTCACGCCTCTTATCACGTACAGCAA
TGAACACTTCACGCCGGGAAACCCACCTCCACACTTACCAGCCGACGTAGACCCCAAAACAGGAATCCCA
CGGCCTCCGCACCCTCCAGATATATCCCCGTATTACCCACTATCGCCTGGCACCGTAGGACAAATCCCCC
ATCCGCTAGGATGGTTAGTACCACAGCAAGGTCAACCAGTGTACCCAATCACGACAGGAGGATTCAGACA
CCCCTACCCCACAGCTCTGACCGTCAATGCTTCCATGTCCAGGTTCCCTCCCCATATGGTCCCACCACAT
CATACGCTACACACGACGGGCATTCCGCATCCGGCCATAGTCACACCAACAGTCAAACAGGAATCGTCCC
AGAGTGATGTCGGCTCACTCCATAGTTCAAAGCATCAGGACTCCAAAAAGGAAGAAGAAAAGAAGAAGCC
CCACATAAAGAAACCTCTTAATGCATTCATGTTGTATATGAAGGAAATGAGAGCAAAGGTCGTAGCTGAG
TGCACGTTGAAAGAAAGCGCGGCCATCAACCAGATCCTTGGGCGGAGGTGGCATGCACTGTCCAGAGAAG
AGCAAGCGAAATACTACGAGCTGGCCCGGAAGGAGCGACAGCTTCATATGCAACTGTACCCCGGCTGGTC
CGCGCGGGATAACTATGGAAAGAAGAAGAAGAGGAAAAGGGACAAGCAGCCGGGAGAGACCAATGAACAC
AGCGAATGTTTCCTAAATCCTTGCCTTTCACTTCCTCCGATTACAGACCTGAGCGCTCCTAAGAAATGCC
GAGCGCGCTTTGGCCTTGATCAACAGAATAACTGGTGCGGCCCTTGCAGGAGAAAAAAAAAGTGCGTTCG
CTACATACAAGGTGAAGGCAGCTGCCTCAGCCCACCCTCTTCAGATGGAAGCTTACTAGATTCGCCTCCC
CCCTCCCCGAACCTGCTAGGCTCCCCTCCCCGAGACGCCAAGTCACAGACTGAGCAGACCCAGCCTCTGT
CGCTGTCCCTGAAGCCCGACCCCCTGGCCCACCTGTCCATGATGCCTCCGCCACCCGCCCTCCTGCTCGC
TGAGGCCACCCACAAGGCCTCCGCCCTCTGTCCCAACGGGGCCCTGGACCTGCCCCCAGCCGCTTTGCAG
CCTGCCGCCCCCTCCTCATCAATTGCACAGCCGTCGACTTCTTCCTTACATTCCCACAGCTCCCTGGCCG
GGACCCAGCCCCAGCCGCTGTCGCTCGTCACCAAGTCTTTAGAATAGGAATTCCGCCCCCCCCCCTAACG
TTACTGGCCGAAGCCGCTTGGAATAAGGCCGGTGTGCGTTTGTCTATATGTTATTTTCCACCATATTGCC
GTCTTTTGGCAATGTGAGGGCCCGGAAACCTGGCCCTGTCTTCTTGACGAGCATTCCTAGGGGTCTTTCC
CCTCTCGCCAAAGGAATGCAAGGTCTGTTGAATGTCGTGAAGGAAGCAGTTCCTCTGGAAGCTTCTTGAA
GACAAACAACGTCTGTAGCGACCCTTTGCAGGCAGCGGAACCCCCCACCTGGCGACAGGTGCCTCTGCGG
CCAAAAGCCACGTGTATAAGATACACCTGCAAAGGCGGCACAACCCCAGTGCCACGTTGTGAGTTGGATA
GTTGTGGAAAGAGTCAAATGGCTCTCCTCAAGCGTATTCAACAAGGGGCTGAAGGATGCCCAGAAGGTAC
CCCATTGTATGGGATCTGATCTGGGGCCTCGGTGCACATGCTTTACATGTGTTTAGTCGAGGTTAAAAAA
ACGTCTAGGCCCCCCGAACCACGGGGACGTGGTTTTCCTTTGAAAAACACGATGATAATATGGTTGAACA
AGATGGATTGCACGCAGGTTCTCCGGCCGCTTGGGTGGAGAGGCTATTCGGCTATGACTGGGCACAACAG
ACAATCGGCTGCTCTGATGCCGCCGTGTTCCGGCTGTCAGCGCAGGGGCGCCCGGTTCTTTTTGTCAAGA
CCGACCTGTCCGGTGCCCTGAATGAACTGCAGGACGAGGCAGCGCGGCTATCGTGGCTGGCCACGACGGG
CGTTCCTTGCGCAGCTGTGCTCGACGTTGTCACTGAAGCGGGAAGGGACTGGCTGCTATTGGGCGAAGTG
CCGGGGCAGGATCTCCTGTCATCTCACCTTGCTCCTGCCGAGAAAGTATCCATCATGGCTGATGCAATGC
GGCGGCTGCATACGCTTGATCCGGCTACCTGCCCATTCGACCACCAAGCGAAACATCGCATCGAGCGAGC
ACGTACTCGGATGGAAGCCGGTCTTGTCGATCAGGATGATCTGGACGAAGAGCATCAGGGGCTCGCGCCA
GCCGAACTGTTCGCCAGGCTCAAGGCGCGCATGCCCGACGGCGAGGATCTCGTCGTGACCCATGGCGATG
CCTGCTTGCCGAATATCATGGTGGAAAATGGCCGCTTTTCTGGATTCATCGACTGTGGCCGGCTGGGTGT
GGCGGACCGCTATCAGGACATAGCGTTGGCTACCCGTGATATTGCTGAAGAGCTTGGCGGCGAATGGGCT
GACCGCTTCCTCGTGCTTTACGGTATCGCCGCTCCCGATTCGCAGCGCATCGCCTTCTATCGCCTTCTTG
ACGAGTTCTTCTGATCTAGCCGCCAGCACAGTGGTCGACGATAAAATAAAAGATTTTATTTAGTCTCCAG
AAAAAGGGGGGAATGAAAGACCCCACCTGTAGGTTTGGCAAGCTAGCTTAAGTAACGCCATTTTGCAAGG
CATGGAAAAATACATAACTGAGAATAGAGAAGTTCAGATCAAGGTCAGGAACAGATGGAACAGCTGAATA
TGGGCCAAACAGGATATCTGTGGTAAGCAGTTCCTGCCCCGGCTCAGGGCCAAGAACAGATGGAACAGCT
GAATATGGGCCAAACAGGATATCTGTGGTAAGCAGTTCCTGCCCCGGCTCAGGGCCAAGAACAGATGGTC
CCCAGATGCGGTCCAGCCCTCAGCAGTTTCTAGAGAACCATCAGATGTTTCCAGGGTGCCCCAAGGACCT
GAAATGACCCTGTGCCTTATTTGAACTAACCAATCAGTTCGCTTCTCGCTTCTGTTCGCGCGCTTCTGCT
CCCCGAGCTCAATAAAAGAGCCCACAACCCCTCACTCGGGGCGCCAGTCCTCCGATTGACTGAGTCGCCC
GGGTACCCGTGTATCCAATAAACCCTCTTGCAGTTGCATCCGACTTGTGGTCTCGCTGTTCCTTGGGAGG
GTCTCCTCTGAGTGATTGACTACCCGTCAGCGGGGGTCTTTCACATGCAGCATGTATCAAAATTAATTTG
GTTTTTTTTCTTAAGTATTTACATTAAATGGCCATAGTTGCATTAATGAATCGGCCAACGCGCGGGGAGA
GGCGGTTTGCGTATTGGGCGCTCTTCCGCTTCCTCGCTCACTGACTCGCTGCGCTCGGTCGTTCGGCTGC
GGCGAGCGGTATCAGCTCACTCAAAGGCGGTAATACGGTTATCCACAGAATCAGGGGATAACGCAGGAAA
GAACATGTGAGCAAAAGGCCAGCAAAAGGCCAGGAACCGTAAAAAGGCCGCGTTGCTGGCGTTTTTCCAT
AGGCTCCGCCCCCCTGACGAGCATCACAAAAATCGACGCTCAAGTCAGAGGTGGCGAAACCCGACAGGAC
TATAAAGATACCAGGCGTTTCCCCCTGGAAGCTCCCTCGTGCGCTCTCCTGTTCCGACCCTGCCGCTTAC
CGGATACCTGTCCGCCTTTCTCCCTTCGGGAAGCGTGGCGCTTTCTCATAGCTCACGCTGTAGGTATCTC
AGTTCGGTGTAGGTCGTTCGCTCCAAGCTGGGCTGTGTGCACGAACCCCCCGTTCAGCCCGACCGCTGCG
CCTTATCCGGTAACTATCGTCTTGAGTCCAACCCGGTAAGACACGACTTATCGCCACTGGCAGCAGCCAC
TGGTAACAGGATTAGCAGAGCGAGGTATGTAGGCGGTGCTACAGAGTTCTTGAAGTGGTGGCCTAACTAC
GGCTACACTAGAAGAACAGTATTTGGTATCTGCGCTCTGCTGAAGCCAGTTACCTTCGGAAAAAGAGTTG
GTAGCTCTTGATCCGGCAAACAAACCACCGCTGGTAGCGGTGGTTTTTTTGTTTGCAAGCAGCAGATTAC
GCGCAGAAAAAAAGGATCTCAAGAAGATCCTTTGATCTTTTCTACGGGGTCTGACGCTCAGTGGAACGAA
AACTCACGTTAAGGGATTTTGGTCACTGGTAACAGGATTAGCAGAGCGAGGTATGTAGGCGGTGCTACAG
AGTTCTTGAAGTGGTGGCCTAACTACGGCTACACTAGAAGAACAGTATTTGGTATCTGCGCTCTGCTGAA
GCCAGTTACCTTCGGAAAAAGAGTTGGTAGCTCTTGATCCGGCAAACAAACCACCGCTGGTAGCGGTGGT
TTTTTTGTTTGCAAGCAGCAGATTACGCGCAGAAAAAAAGGATCTCAAGAAGATCCTTTGATCTTTTCTA
CGGGGTCTGACGCTCAGTGGAACGAAAACTCACGTTAAGGGATTTTGGTCATGAGATTATCAAAAAGGAT
CTTCACCTAGATCCTTTTAAATTAAAAATGAAGTTTTAAATCAATCTAAAGTATATATGAGTAAACTTGG
TCTGACAGTTACCAATGCTTAATCAGTGAGGCACCTATCTCAGCGATCTGTCTATTTCGTTCATCCATAG
TTGCCTGACTCCCCGTCGTGTAGATAACTACGATACGGGAGGGCTTACCATCTGGCCCCAGTGCTGCAAT
GATACCGCGAGACCCACGCTCACCGGCTCCAGATTTATCAGCAATAAACCAGCCAGCCGGAAGGGCCGAG
CGCAGAAGTGGTCCTGCAACTTTATCCGCCTCCATCCAGTCTATTAATTGTTGCCGGGAAGCTAGAGTAA
GTAGTTCGCCAGTTAATAGTTTGCGCAACGTTGTTGCCATTGCTACAGGCATCGTGGTGTCACGCTCGTC
GTTTGGTATGGCTTCATTCAGCTCCGGTTCCCAACGATCAAGGCGAGTTACATGATCCCCCATGTTGTGC
AAAAAAGCGGTTAGCTCCTTCGGTCCTCCGATCGTTGTCAGAAGTAAGTTGGCCGCAGTGTTATCACTCA
TGGTTATGGCAGCACTGCATAATTCTCTTACTGTCATGCCATCCGTAAGATGCTTTTCTGTGACTGGTGA
GTACTCAACCAAGTCATTCTGAGAATAGTGTATGCGGCGACCGAGTTGCTCTTGCCCGGCGTCAATACGG
GATAATACCGCGCCACATAGCAGAACTTTAAAAGTGCTCATCATTGGAAAACGTTCTTCGGGGCGAAAAC
TCTCAAGGATCTTACCGCTGTTGAGATCCAGTTCGATGTAACCCACTCGTGCACCCAACTGATCTTCAGC
ATCTTTTACTTTCACCAGCGTTTCTGGGTGAGCAAAAACAGGAAGGCAAAATGCCGCAAAAAAGGGAATA
AGGGCGACACGGAAATGTTGAATACTCATACTCTTCCTTTTTCAATATTATTGAAGCATTTATCAGGGTT
ATTGTCTCATGAGCGGATACATATTTGAATGTATTTAGAAAAATAAACAAATAGGGGTTCCGCGCACATT
TCCCCGAAAAGTGCCACCAGCTTTG
