>Addgene plasmid #19284 | pPGS dnTcf-4(deltaN41) | addgene partial sequence | sequence record 25041 | T3 5'-GCAATTAACCCTCACTAAAGG-3'
GNCTNCGCGGTGGCGGCCGCTACATGGCTGACTACAAGGACGACGATGACAAGTCCATGGCTGCTGATGT
CAAATCGTCTCTAGTCAATGAATCAGAAACGAATCAAAACAGCTCCTCCGATTCCGAGGCGGAAAGACGG
CCTCCGCCTCGCTCCGAAAGTTTCCGAGACAAATCCCGGGAAAGTTTGGAAGAAGCGGCCAAGAGGCAAG
ATGGAGGGCTCTTTAAGGGGCCACCGTATCCCGGCTACCCCTTCATCATGATCCCCGACCTGACGAGCCC
CTACCTCCCCAACGGATCGCTCTCGCCCACCGCCCGAACCTATCTCCAGATGAAATGGCCACTGCTTGAT
GTCCAGGCAGGGAGCCTCCAGAGTAGACAAGCCCTCAAGGATGCCCGGTCCCCATCACCGGCACACATTG
TCTCTAACAAAGTGCCAGTGGTGCAGCACCCTCACCATGTCCACCCCCTCACGCCTCTTATCACGTACAG
CAATGAACACTTCACGCCGGGAAACCCACCTCCACACTTACCAGCCGACGTAGACCCCAAAACAGGAATC
CCACGGCCTCCGCACCCTCCAGATATATCCCCGTATTACCCACTATCGCCTGGCACCGTAGGACAAATCC
CCCATCCGCTAGGATGGTTAGTACCACAGCAAGGTCAACCAGTGTACCCAATCACGACAGGAGGATTCAG
ACACCCCTACCCCACAGCTCTGACCGTCAATGCTTCCATGTCCAGGTTCCCTCCCCATATGGTCCCACCA
CATCATACGCTN
